Addgene plasmid #34311: KHBD00157
Depositing lab: Bart Deplancke. Depositing organization: Swiss Federal Institute of Technology (EPFL). Publication: Automated protein-DNA interaction screening of Drosophila regulatory elements. Korneel Hens, Jean-Daniel Feuz, Alina Isakova, Antonina Lagovitina, Andreas Massouras, Julien Bryois, Patrick Callaerts, Susan E. Celniker, Bart Deplancke. Nat Methods. 2011 Oct 30;8(12):1065-70. 10.1038/nmeth.1763 PubMed 22037703.
Backbone
  Vector backbone: pDONR221
  Backbone manufacturer: Invitrogen
  Backbone size w/o insert (bp): 2536
  Vector type: Gateway Donor Vector
Growth in bacteria
  Bacterial resistance: Kanamycin, 50 μg/mL
  Growth temperature: 37°C
  Growth strain: DH5alpha
  Copy number: High Copy
Gene/Insert
  Gene/Insert name: CG10959 (alt names: FBgn0030010; CG10959)
  Species: D. melanogaster (fly)
  Insert size (bp): 1329
  Entrez Gene: CG10959 (a.k.a. Dmel_CG10959, Dmel\CG10959)
  Cloning method: Gateway Cloning
  Sequencing primers: 5′ M13F; 3′ M13R
Terms and licenses: Academic/Nonprofit Terms; Industry Terms: Not Available to Industry
Depositor comments: Please note that the ORFs in this collection were cloned open-ended (without a stop codon).
How to cite: KHBD00157 was a gift from Bart Deplancke (Addgene plasmid # 34311 ; http://n2t.net/addgene:34311 ; RRID:Addgene_34311)
