[The description below was written by a language model from this plasmid's Addgene catalogue record.]
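Description:
KHBD00157 is a Gateway entry-type clone built in the pDONR221 backbone (Invitrogen), carrying the open reading frame of the Drosophila melanogaster gene CG10959 (FBgn0030010). The insert is recorded as 1329 bp in a backbone of 2536 bp without insert, and it was introduced by Gateway recombination cloning. In a pDONR221-derived clone the gene normally replaces the donor vector's counter-selection cassette and ends up flanked by recombination sites that allow transfer into destination vectors, although no feature table is provided here to confirm the exact sites or their positions. The plasmid is maintained in E. coli as a high-copy construct under kanamycin selection, and M13 forward and reverse primer sites flanking the insert are listed for sequence verification.

The vector is a cloning and shuttling intermediate, not an expression construct: the record lists no promoter, tag or reporter driving or fused to CG10959, and expression would depend on the destination vector into which the ORF is moved. The depositor notes that ORFs in this collection were cloned open-ended, without a stop codon, which allows in-frame C-terminal fusions to tags or functional domains supplied by a destination vector after recombination. The clone belongs to a collection associated with a study on automated screening of protein-DNA interactions at Drosophila regulatory elements, suggesting it serves as a source ORF for building fusion constructs for such assays. The record does not describe the function of the CG10959 protein itself.
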