>Addgene plasmid #34311 | KHBD00157 | depositor partial sequence | sequence record 40878 | KHBD00157 sequence 1329 bps
ATGTTGAGACACTGCCTCGCCAACGTCGACTACGTCCGCCTGCACGCCCAGCAGCAGTTGCGTCCCAAAT
GCGGCGAGATCTTCTACGAACCGGAGGCGAATAGATTCCAACTGGTCTGCCTGCTCTGCGACATGAAGCA
CTTTGGATTCGAGGACTTCGCCCGCCATATCCGTAATGTGCACTTCGACAAGCAGGGCCGACCGCTCACC
AAGACGGTCACGGGACTGGGCAGACTAGCACGAGAGGAACAGGAGTTCCAAGGGGTCAGCGCAGAACCAT
TGGCTGTGGACAGCTTCAAGAAAGAGTACCTGCCCAACGAGGATGTTCTGTCGGAGGAGGAGGACGCGGA
ACAGGAGCTGGGACTGGAACAGGACGAGGGCAATCCACTACGCATCATGGTGCTCGGGGGTAAACAGTCC
GTGGACGAGGAGACCATCGATACGATGTGGCAGCCGGATCATGACAGTTCCTCCGCATCCGTCAACGAGG
GGTGCGCTCTGGAGGCTCTGTTGGGCGTGGAAAATCCGCAAGACTATCAACCGGATGAGGACGGGGAGGA
GCACCAGTCTGTTTTTAAGAAGCAGCGCCAACCAAAGGACTACAACTGCCCACACTGCGACAGGAGGTAC
ACGACGCAGAAATACCTAAACACCCACCTAAAGATGAGCCATCCGTTTCCGCAGGCCTTCAAGTGCGTCG
ACTGCAAAGCCACCTTCGATGTGGACCGAGCATTGGCCCAGCATCGTCGCAAGGAGCACACGGAGTTCGC
CTGCCAGCTATGCGACAAGGTGTTCAAAAGCTCGCGATCCCTTCTTCGCCATGTGCAGGGTCACTCCGGC
GCCAGGACATTCAAGTGTGAGCACGAGAACTGCGGCAAGTCGTTTGTCAACCAGCACAACCTCACCTCGC
ATCGGCGGGTCCACAGCGAGGAGCGGAACTACGTGTGCGAGCTGTGCGGCTATAGATCCCGCTACCGGGA
GGCGTTGATCGTCCACCGGCGCACGCATACGGGCGAGAAACCCTTCCAGTGCCAGACCTGTGCCCGCCGC
TTTGCCTCCAAGTCGCTGCTCAACGAGCACCAGGCCATGCATTCCACCGAGAAGCCCTACAAGTGCGACA
AATGTGATTCGGCCTTCTCCCGCCCGAAGGCGCTCTATCACCACAAGCATCTGCATTTGGGCATCAAGAA
GTTCAAGTGCAAGATCTGCGGTAATGCCTATGCCCAGGCGGCAGGTCTATCCGCTCATATGCGAGCGCAC
AAGCTCCAGGCGTCCGTAAATGCGACGGAGGGTGCCGAGGCGGAACCCATCGAGATGCTTTTCACCTAC
