>Addgene plasmid #34311 | KHBD00157 | addgene partial sequence | sequence record 41986 | M13-Rev 5'-CAGGAAACAGCTATGACC-3'
ATTTTATTTTGACTGATAGTGACCTGTTCGTTGCAACAAATTGATAAGCAATGCTTTCTTATAATGCCAA
CTTTGTACAAGAAAGTTGGCAAGTAGGTGAAAAGCATCTCGATGGGTTCCGCCTCGGCACCCTCCGTCGC
ATTTACGGACGCCTGGAGCTTGTGCGCTCGCATATGAGCGGATAGACCTGCCGCCTGGGCATAGGCATTA
CCGCAGATCTTGCACTTGAACTTCTTGATGCCCAAATGCAGATGCTTGTGGTGATAGAGCGCCTTCGGGC
GGGAGAAGGCCGAATCACATTTGTCGCACTTGTAGGGCTTCTCGGTGGAATGCATGGCCTGGTGCTCGTT
GAGCAGCGACTTGGAGGCAAAGCGGCGGGCACAGGTCTGGCACTGGAAGGGTTTCTCGCCCGTATGCGTG
CGCCGGTGGACGATCAACGCCTCCCGGTAGCGGGATCTATAGCCGCACAGCTCGCACACGTAGTTCCGCT
CCTCGCTGTGGACCCGCCGATGCGAGGTGAGGTTGTGCTGGTTGACAAACGACTTGCCGCAGTTCTCGTG
CTCACACTTGAATGTCCTGGCGCCGGAGTGACCCTGCACATGGCGAAGAAGGGATCGCGAGCTTTTGAAC
ACCTTGTCGCATAGCTGGCAGGCGAACTCCGTGTGCTCCTTGCGACGATGCTGGGCCAATGCTCGGTCCA
CATCGAAGGTGGCTTTGCAGTCGACGCACTTGAAGGCCTGCGGAAACGGATGGCTCATCTTTAGGTGGGT
